>Addgene plasmid #196627 | pLentiCRISPRv2_mSTING_scrambled_gRNA_1 | addgene full sequence | sequence record 385711 | Addgene NGS Result
GTCGACGGATCGGGAGATCTCCCGATCCCCTATGGTGCACTCTCAGTACAATCTGCTCTGATGCCGCATA
GTTAAGCCAGTATCTGCTCCCTGCTTGTGTGTTGGAGGTCGCTGAGTAGTGCGCGAGCAAAATTTAAGCT
ACAACAAGGCAAGGCTTGACCGACAATTGCATGAAGAATCTGCTTAGGGTTAGGCGTTTTGCGCTGCTTC
GCGATGTACGGGCCAGATATACGCGTTGACATTGATTATTGACTAGTTATTAATAGTAATCAATTACGGG
GTCATTAGTTCATAGCCCATATATGGAGTTCCGCGTTACATAACTTACGGTAAATGGCCCGCCTGGCTGA
CCGCCCAACGACCCCCGCCCATTGACGTCAATAATGACGTATGTTCCCATAGTAACGCCAATAGGGACTT
TCCATTGACGTCAATGGGTGGAGTATTTACGGTAAACTGCCCACTTGGCAGTACATCAAGTGTATCATAT
GCCAAGTACGCCCCCTATTGACGTCAATGACGGTAAATGGCCCGCCTGGCATTATGCCCAGTACATGACC
TTATGGGACTTTCCTACTTGGCAGTACATCTACGTATTAGTCATCGCTATTACCATGGTGATGCGGTTTT
GGCAGTACATCAATGGGCGTGGATAGCGGTTTGACTCACGGGGATTTCCAAGTCTCCACCCCATTGACGT
CAATGGGAGTTTGTTTTGGCACCAAAATCAACGGGACTTTCCAAAATGTCGTAACAACTCCGCCCCATTG
ACGCAAATGGGCGGTAGGCGTGTACGGTGGGAGGTCTATATAAGCAGCGCGTTTTGCCTGTACTGGGTCT
CTCTGGTTAGACCAGATCTGAGCCTGGGAGCTCTCTGGCTAACTAGGGAACCCACTGCTTAAGCCTCAAT
AAAGCTTGCCTTGAGTGCTTCAAGTAGTGTGTGCCCGTCTGTTGTGTGACTCTGGTAACTAGAGATCCCT
CAGACCCTTTTAGTCAGTGTGGAAAATCTCTAGCAGTGGCGCCCGAACAGGGACTTGAAAGCGAAAGGGA
AACCAGAGGAGCTCTCTCGACGCAGGACTCGGCTTGCTGAAGCGCGCACGGCAAGAGGCGAGGGGCGGCG
ACTGGTGAGTACGCCAAAAATTTTGACTAGCGGAGGCTAGAAGGAGAGAGATGGGTGCGAGAGCGTCAGT
ATTAAGCGGGGGAGAATTAGATCGCGATGGGAAAAAATTCGGTTAAGGCCAGGGGGAAAGAAAAAATATA
AATTAAAACATATAGTATGGGCAAGCAGGGAGCTAGAACGATTCGCAGTTAATCCTGGCCTGTTAGAAAC
ATCAGAAGGCTGTAGACAAATACTGGGACAGCTACAACCATCCCTTCAGACAGGATCAGAAGAACTTAGA
TCATTATATAATACAGTAGCAACCCTCTATTGTGTGCATCAAAGGATAGAGATAAAAGACACCAAGGAAG
CTTTAGACAAGATAGAGGAAGAGCAAAACAAAAGTAAGACCACCGCACAGCAAGCGGCCGCTGATCTTCA
GACCTGGAGGAGGAGATATGAGGGACAATTGGAGAAGTGAATTATATAAATATAAAGTAGTAAAAATTGA
ACCATTAGGAGTAGCACCCACCAAGGCAAAGAGAAGAGTGGTGCAGAGAGAAAAAAGAGCAGTGGGAATA
GGAGCTTTGTTCCTTGGGTTCTTGGGAGCAGCAGGAAGCACTATGGGCGCAGCGTCAATGACGCTGACGG
TACAGGCCAGACAATTATTGTCTGGTATAGTGCAGCAGCAGAACAATTTGCTGAGGGCTATTGAGGCGCA
ACAGCATCTGTTGCAACTCACAGTCTGGGGCATCAAGCAGCTCCAGGCAAGAATCCTGGCTGTGGAAAGA
TACCTAAAGGATCAACAGCTCCTGGGGATTTGGGGTTGCTCTGGAAAACTCATTTGCACCACTGCTGTGC
CTTGGAATGCTAGTTGGAGTAATAAATCTCTGGAACAGATTTGGAATCACACGACCTGGATGGAGTGGGA
CAGAGAAATTAACAATTACACAAGCTTAATACACTCCTTAATTGAAGAATCGCAAAACCAGCAAGAAAAG
AATGAACAAGAATTATTGGAATTAGATAAATGGGCAAGTTTGTGGAATTGGTTTAACATAACAAATTGGC
TGTGGTATATAAAATTATTCATAATGATAGTAGGAGGCTTGGTAGGTTTAAGAATAGTTTTTGCTGTACT
TTCTATAGTGAATAGAGTTAGGCAGGGATATTCACCATTATCGTTTCAGACCCACCTCCCAACCCCGAGG
GGACCCGACAGGCCCGAAGGAATAGAAGAAGAAGGTGGAGAGAGAGACAGAGACAGATCCATTCGATTAG
TGAACGGATCGGCACTGCGTGCGCCAATTCTGCAGACAAATGGCAGTATTCATCCACAATTTTAAAAGAA
AAGGGGGGATTGGGGGGTACAGTGCAGGGGAAAGAATAGTAGACATAATAGCAACAGACATACAAACTAA
AGAATTACAAAAACAAATTACAAAAATTCAAAATTTTCGGGTTTATTACAGGGACAGCAGAGATCCAGTT
TGGTTAATTAAGGTACCGAGGGCCTATTTCCCATGATTCCTTCATATTTGCATATACGATACAAGGCTGT
TAGAGAGATAATTAGAATTAATTTGACTGTAAACACAAAGATATTAGTACAAAATACGTGACGTAGAAAG
TAATAATTTCTTGGGTAGTTTGCAGTTTTAAAATTATGTTTTAAAATGGACTATCATATGCTTACCGTAA
CTTGAAAGTATTTCGATTTCTTGGCTTTATATATCTTGTGGAAAGGACGAAACACCGCTTTGCGGAGATT
GGAGGGAGTTTTAGAGCTAGAAATAGCAAGTTAAAATAAGGCTAGTCCGTTATCAACTTGAAAAAGTGGC
ACCGAGTCGGTGCTTTTTTGAATTCGCTAGCTAGGTCTTGAAAGGAGTGGGAATTGGCTCCGGTGCCCGT
CAGTGGGCAGAGCGCACATCGCCCACAGTCCCCGAGAAGTTGGGGGGAGGGGTCGGCAATTGATCCGGTG
CCTAGAGAAGGTGGCGCGGGGTAAACTGGGAAAGTGATGTCGTGTACTGGCTCCGCCTTTTTCCCGAGGG
TGGGGGAGAACCGTATATAAGTGCAGTAGTCGCCGTGAACGTTCTTTTTCGCAACGGGTTTGCCGCCAGA
ACACAGGACCGGTTCTAGAGCGCTGCCACCATGGACAAGAAGTACAGCATCGGCCTGGACATCGGCACCA
ACTCTGTGGGCTGGGCCGTGATCACCGACGAGTACAAGGTGCCCAGCAAGAAATTCAAGGTGCTGGGCAA
CACCGACCGGCACAGCATCAAGAAGAACCTGATCGGAGCCCTGCTGTTCGACAGCGGCGAAACAGCCGAG
GCCACCCGGCTGAAGAGAACCGCCAGAAGAAGATACACCAGACGGAAGAACCGGATCTGCTATCTGCAAG
AGATCTTCAGCAACGAGATGGCCAAGGTGGACGACAGCTTCTTCCACAGACTGGAAGAGTCCTTCCTGGT
GGAAGAGGATAAGAAGCACGAGCGGCACCCCATCTTCGGCAACATCGTGGACGAGGTGGCCTACCACGAG
AAGTACCCCACCATCTACCACCTGAGAAAGAAACTGGTGGACAGCACCGACAAGGCCGACCTGCGGCTGA
TCTATCTGGCCCTGGCCCACATGATCAAGTTCCGGGGCCACTTCCTGATCGAGGGCGACCTGAACCCCGA
CAACAGCGACGTGGACAAGCTGTTCATCCAGCTGGTGCAGACCTACAACCAGCTGTTCGAGGAAAACCCC
ATCAACGCCAGCGGCGTGGACGCCAAGGCCATCCTGTCTGCCAGACTGAGCAAGAGCAGACGGCTGGAAA
ATCTGATCGCCCAGCTGCCCGGCGAGAAGAAGAATGGCCTGTTCGGAAACCTGATTGCCCTGAGCCTGGG
CCTGACCCCCAACTTCAAGAGCAACTTCGACCTGGCCGAGGATGCCAAACTGCAGCTGAGCAAGGACACC
TACGACGACGACCTGGACAACCTGCTGGCCCAGATCGGCGACCAGTACGCCGACCTGTTTCTGGCCGCCA
AGAACCTGTCCGACGCCATCCTGCTGAGCGACATCCTGAGAGTGAACACCGAGATCACCAAGGCCCCCCT
GAGCGCCTCTATGATCAAGAGATACGACGAGCACCACCAGGACCTGACCCTGCTGAAAGCTCTCGTGCGG
CAGCAGCTGCCTGAGAAGTACAAAGAGATTTTCTTCGACCAGAGCAAGAACGGCTACGCCGGCTACATTG
ACGGCGGAGCCAGCCAGGAAGAGTTCTACAAGTTCATCAAGCCCATCCTGGAAAAGATGGACGGCACCGA
GGAACTGCTCGTGAAGCTGAACAGAGAGGACCTGCTGCGGAAGCAGCGGACCTTCGACAACGGCAGCATC
CCCCACCAGATCCACCTGGGAGAGCTGCACGCCATTCTGCGGCGGCAGGAAGATTTTTACCCATTCCTGA
AGGACAACCGGGAAAAGATCGAGAAGATCCTGACCTTCCGCATCCCCTACTACGTGGGCCCTCTGGCCAG
GGGAAACAGCAGATTCGCCTGGATGACCAGAAAGAGCGAGGAAACCATCACCCCCTGGAACTTCGAGGAA
GTGGTGGACAAGGGCGCTTCCGCCCAGAGCTTCATCGAGCGGATGACCAACTTCGATAAGAACCTGCCCA
ACGAGAAGGTGCTGCCCAAGCACAGCCTGCTGTACGAGTACTTCACCGTGTATAACGAGCTGACCAAAGT
GAAATACGTGACCGAGGGAATGAGAAAGCCCGCCTTCCTGAGCGGCGAGCAGAAAAAGGCCATCGTGGAC
CTGCTGTTCAAGACCAACCGGAAAGTGACCGTGAAGCAGCTGAAAGAGGACTACTTCAAGAAAATCGAGT
GCTTCGACTCCGTGGAAATCTCCGGCGTGGAAGATCGGTTCAACGCCTCCCTGGGCACATACCACGATCT
GCTGAAAATTATCAAGGACAAGGACTTCCTGGACAATGAGGAAAACGAGGACATTCTGGAAGATATCGTG
CTGACCCTGACACTGTTTGAGGACAGAGAGATGATCGAGGAACGGCTGAAAACCTATGCCCACCTGTTCG
ACGACAAAGTGATGAAGCAGCTGAAGCGGCGGAGATACACCGGCTGGGGCAGGCTGAGCCGGAAGCTGAT
CAACGGCATCCGGGACAAGCAGTCCGGCAAGACAATCCTGGATTTCCTGAAGTCCGACGGCTTCGCCAAC
AGAAACTTCATGCAGCTGATCCACGACGACAGCCTGACCTTTAAAGAGGACATCCAGAAAGCCCAGGTGT
CCGGCCAGGGCGATAGCCTGCACGAGCACATTGCCAATCTGGCCGGCAGCCCCGCCATTAAGAAGGGCAT
CCTGCAGACAGTGAAGGTGGTGGACGAGCTCGTGAAAGTGATGGGCCGGCACAAGCCCGAGAACATCGTG
ATCGAAATGGCCAGAGAGAACCAGACCACCCAGAAGGGACAGAAGAACAGCCGCGAGAGAATGAAGCGGA
TCGAAGAGGGCATCAAAGAGCTGGGCAGCCAGATCCTGAAAGAACACCCCGTGGAAAACACCCAGCTGCA
GAACGAGAAGCTGTACCTGTACTACCTGCAGAATGGGCGGGATATGTACGTGGACCAGGAACTGGACATC
AACCGGCTGTCCGACTACGATGTGGACCATATCGTGCCTCAGAGCTTTCTGAAGGACGACTCCATCGACA
ACAAGGTGCTGACCAGAAGCGACAAGAACCGGGGCAAGAGCGACAACGTGCCCTCCGAAGAGGTCGTGAA
GAAGATGAAGAACTACTGGCGGCAGCTGCTGAACGCCAAGCTGATTACCCAGAGAAAGTTCGACAATCTG
ACCAAGGCCGAGAGAGGCGGCCTGAGCGAACTGGATAAGGCCGGCTTCATCAAGAGACAGCTGGTGGAAA
CCCGGCAGATCACAAAGCACGTGGCACAGATCCTGGACTCCCGGATGAACACTAAGTACGACGAGAATGA
CAAGCTGATCCGGGAAGTGAAAGTGATCACCCTGAAGTCCAAGCTGGTGTCCGATTTCCGGAAGGATTTC
CAGTTTTACAAAGTGCGCGAGATCAACAACTACCACCACGCCCACGACGCCTACCTGAACGCCGTCGTGG
GAACCGCCCTGATCAAAAAGTACCCTAAGCTGGAAAGCGAGTTCGTGTACGGCGACTACAAGGTGTACGA
CGTGCGGAAGATGATCGCCAAGAGCGAGCAGGAAATCGGCAAGGCTACCGCCAAGTACTTCTTCTACAGC
AACATCATGAACTTTTTCAAGACCGAGATTACCCTGGCCAACGGCGAGATCCGGAAGCGGCCTCTGATCG
AGACAAACGGCGAAACCGGGGAGATCGTGTGGGATAAGGGCCGGGATTTTGCCACCGTGCGGAAAGTGCT
GAGCATGCCCCAAGTGAATATCGTGAAAAAGACCGAGGTGCAGACAGGCGGCTTCAGCAAAGAGTCTATC
CTGCCCAAGAGGAACAGCGATAAGCTGATCGCCAGAAAGAAGGACTGGGACCCTAAGAAGTACGGCGGCT
TCGACAGCCCCACCGTGGCCTATTCTGTGCTGGTGGTGGCCAAAGTGGAAAAGGGCAAGTCCAAGAAACT
GAAGAGTGTGAAAGAGCTGCTGGGGATCACCATCATGGAAAGAAGCAGCTTCGAGAAGAATCCCATCGAC
TTTCTGGAAGCCAAGGGCTACAAAGAAGTGAAAAAGGACCTGATCATCAAGCTGCCTAAGTACTCCCTGT
TCGAGCTGGAAAACGGCCGGAAGAGAATGCTGGCCTCTGCCGGCGAACTGCAGAAGGGAAACGAACTGGC
CCTGCCCTCCAAATATGTGAACTTCCTGTACCTGGCCAGCCACTATGAGAAGCTGAAGGGCTCCCCCGAG
GATAATGAGCAGAAACAGCTGTTTGTGGAACAGCACAAGCACTACCTGGACGAGATCATCGAGCAGATCA
GCGAGTTCTCCAAGAGAGTGATCCTGGCCGACGCTAATCTGGACAAAGTGCTGTCCGCCTACAACAAGCA
CCGGGATAAGCCCATCAGAGAGCAGGCCGAGAATATCATCCACCTGTTTACCCTGACCAATCTGGGAGCC
CCTGCCGCCTTCAAGTACTTTGACACCACCATCGACCGGAAGAGGTACACCAGCACCAAAGAGGTGCTGG
ACGCCACCCTGATCCACCAGAGCATCACCGGCCTGTACGAGACACGGATCGACCTGTCTCAGCTGGGAGG
CGACAAGCGACCTGCCGCCACAAAGAAGGCTGGACAGGCTAAGAAGAAGAAAGATTACAAAGACGATGAC
GATAAGGGATCCGGCGCAACAAACTTCTCTCTGCTGAAACAAGCCGGAGATGTCGAAGAGAATCCTGGAC
CGACCGAGTACAAGCCCACGGTGCGCCTCGCCACCCGCGACGACGTCCCCAGGGCCGTACGCACCCTCGC
CGCCGCGTTCGCCGACTACCCCGCCACGCGCCACACCGTCGATCCGGACCGCCACATCGAGCGGGTCACC
GAGCTGCAAGAACTCTTCCTCACGCGCGTCGGGCTCGACATCGGCAAGGTGTGGGTCGCGGACGACGGCG
CCGCGGTGGCGGTCTGGACCACGCCGGAGAGCGTCGAAGCGGGGGCGGTGTTCGCCGAGATCGGCCCGCG
CATGGCCGAGTTGAGCGGTTCCCGGCTGGCCGCGCAGCAACAGATGGAAGGCCTCCTGGCGCCGCACCGG
CCCAAGGAGCCCGCGTGGTTCCTGGCCACCGTCGGAGTCTCGCCCGACCACCAGGGCAAGGGTCTGGGCA
GCGCCGTCGTGCTCCCCGGAGTGGAGGCGGCCGAGCGCGCCGGGGTGCCCGCCTTCCTGGAGACCTCCGC
GCCCCGCAACCTCCCCTTCTACGAGCGGCTCGGCTTCACCGTCACCGCCGACGTCGAGGTGCCCGAAGGA
CCGCGCACCTGGTGCATGACCCGCAAGCCCGGTGCCTGAACGCGTTAAGTCGACAATCAACCTCTGGATT
ACAAAATTTGTGAAAGATTGACTGGTATTCTTAACTATGTTGCTCCTTTTACGCTATGTGGATACGCTGC
TTTAATGCCTTTGTATCATGCTATTGCTTCCCGTATGGCTTTCATTTTCTCCTCCTTGTATAAATCCTGG
TTGCTGTCTCTTTATGAGGAGTTGTGGCCCGTTGTCAGGCAACGTGGCGTGGTGTGCACTGTGTTTGCTG
ACGCAACCCCCACTGGTTGGGGCATTGCCACCACCTGTCAGCTCCTTTCCGGGACTTTCGCTTTCCCCCT
CCCTATTGCCACGGCGGAACTCATCGCCGCCTGCCTTGCCCGCTGCTGGACAGGGGCTCGGCTGTTGGGC
ACTGACAATTCCGTGGTGTTGTCGGGGAAATCATCGTCCTTTCCTTGGCTGCTCGCCTGTGTTGCCACCT
GGATTCTGCGCGGGACGTCCTTCTGCTACGTCCCTTCGGCCCTCAATCCAGCGGACCTTCCTTCCCGCGG
CCTGCTGCCGGCTCTGCGGCCTCTTCCGCGTCTTCGCCTTCGCCCTCAGACGAGTCGGATCTCCCTTTGG
GCCGCCTCCCCGCGTCGACTTTAAGACCAATGACTTACAAGGCAGCTGTAGATCTTAGCCACTTTTTAAA
AGAAAAGGGGGGACTGGAAGGGCTAATTCACTCCCAACGAAGACAAGATCTGCTTTTTGCTTGTACTGGG
TCTCTCTGGTTAGACCAGATCTGAGCCTGGGAGCTCTCTGGCTAACTAGGGAACCCACTGCTTAAGCCTC
AATAAAGCTTGCCTTGAGTGCTTCAAGTAGTGTGTGCCCGTCTGTTGTGTGACTCTGGTAACTAGAGATC
CCTCAGACCCTTTTAGTCAGTGTGGAAAATCTCTAGCAGGGCCCGTTTAAACCCGCTGATCAGCCTCGAC
TGTGCCTTCTAGTTGCCAGCCATCTGTTGTTTGCCCCTCCCCCGTGCCTTCCTTGACCCTGGAAGGTGCC
ACTCCCACTGTCCTTTCCTAATAAAATGAGGAAATTGCATCGCATTGTCTGAGTAGGTGTCATTCTATTC
TGGGGGGTGGGGTGGGGCAGGACAGCAAGGGGGAGGATTGGGAAGACAATAGCAGGCATGCTGGGGATGC
GGTGGGCTCTATGGCTTCTGAGGCGGAAAGAACCAGCTGGGGCTCTAGGGGGTATCCCC
[124 nt withheld, positions 9300-9423]
C
[91 nt withheld, positions 9425-9515]
A
[49 nt withheld, positions 9517-9565]
CCTTTGACGTTGGAGTCCACGTTCTTT
[37 nt withheld, positions 9593-9629]
ACCCTATCTCGGTCTATTCTTTTGATTTATAAGGGATTTTGCCGATTTCGGCCTATTGGTTAAAAAATGA
GCTGATTTAACAAAAATTTAACGCGAATTAATTCTGTGGAATGTGTGTCAGTTAGGGTGTGGAAAGTCCC
CAGGCTCCCCAGCAGGCAGAAGTATGCAAAGCATGCATCTCAATTAGTCAGCAACCAGGTGTGGAAAGTC
CCCAGGCTCCCCAGCAGGCAGAAGTATGCAAAGCATGCATCTCAATTAGTCAGCAACCATAGTCCCGCCC
CTAACTCCGCCCATCCCGCCCCTAACTCCGCCCAGTTCCGCCCATTCTCCGCCCCATGGCTGACTAATTT
TTTTTATTTATGCAGAGGCCGAGGCCGCCTCTGCCTCTGAGCTATTCCAGAAGTAGTGAGGAGGCTTTTT
TGGAGGCCTAGGCTTTTGCAAAAAGCTCCCGGGAGCTTGTATATCCATTTTCGGATCTGATCAGCACGTG
TTGACAATTAATCATCGGCATAGTATATCGGCATAGTATAATACGACAAGGTGAGGAACTAAACCATGGC
CAAGTTGACCAGTGCCGTTCCGGTGCTCACCGCGCGCGACGTCGCCGGAGCGGTCGAGTTCTGGACCGAC
CGGCTCGGGTTCTCCCGGGACTTCGTGGAGGACGACTTCGCCGGTGTGGTCCGGGACGACGTGACCCTGT
TCATCAGCGCGGTCCAGGACCAGGTGGTGCCGGACAACACCCTGGCCTGGGTGTGGGTGCGCGGCCTGGA
CGAGCTGTACGCCGAGTGGTCGGAGGTCGTGTCCACGAACTTCCGGGACGCCTCCGGGCCGGCCATGACC
GAGATCGGCGAGCAGCCGTGGGGGCGGGAGTTCGCCCTGCGCGACCCGGCCGGCAACTGCGTGCACTTCG
TGGCCGAGGAGCAGGACTGACACGTGCTACGAGATTTCGATTCCACCGCCGCCTTCTATGAAAGGTTGGG
CTTCGGAATCGTTTTCCGGGACGCCGGCTGGATGATCCTCCAGCGCGGGGATCTCATGCTGGAGTTCTTC
GCCCACCCCAACTTGTTTATTGCAGCTTATAATGGTTACAAATAAAGCAATAGCATCACAAATTTCACAA
ATAAAGCATTTTTTTCACTGCATTCTAGTTGTGGTTTGTCCAAACTCATCAATGTATCTTATCATGTCTG
TATACCGTCGACCTCTAGCTAGAGCTTGGCGTAATCATGGTCATAGCTGTTTCCTGTGTGAAATTGTTAT
CCGCTCACAATTCCACACAACATACGAGCCGGAAGCATAAAGTGTAAAGCCTGGGGTGCCTAATGAGTGA
GCTAACTCACATTAATTGCGTTGCGCTCACTGCCCGCTTTCCAGTCGGGAAACCTGTCGTGCCAGCTGCA
TTAATGAATCGGCCAACGCGCGGGGAGAGGCGGTTTGCGTATTGGGCGCTCTTCCGCTTCCTCGCTCACT
GACTCGCTGCGCTCGGTCGTTCGGCTGCGGCGAGCGGTATCAGCTCACTCAAAGGCGGTAATACGGTTAT
CCACAGAATCAGGGGATAACGCAGGAAAGAACATGTGAGCAAAAGGCCAGCAAAAGGCCAGGAACCGTAA
AAAGGCCGCGTTGCTGGCGTTTTTCCATAGGCTCCGCCCCCCTGACGAGCATCACAAAAATCGACGCTCA
AGTCAGAGGTGGCGAAACCCGACAGGACTATAAAGATACCAGGCGTTTCCCCCTGGAAGCTCCCTCGTGC
GCTCTCCTGTTCCGACCCTGCCGCTTACCGGATACCTGTCCGCCTTTCTCCCTTCGGGAAGCGTGGCGCT
TTCTCATAGCTCACGCTGTAGGTATCTCAGTTCGGTGTAGGTCGTTCGCTCCAAGCTGGGCTGTGTGCAC
GAACCCCCCGTTCAGCCCGACCGCTGCGCCTTATCCGGTAACTATCGTCTTGAGTCCAACCCGGTAAGAC
ACGACTTATCGCCACTGGCAGCAGCCACTGGTAACAGGATTAGCAGAGCGAGGTATGTAGGCGGTGCTAC
AGAGTTCTTGAAGTGGTGGCCTAACTACGGCTACACTAGAAGAACAGTATTTGGTATCTGCGCTCTGCTG
AAGCCAGTTACCTTCGGAAAAAGAGTTGGTAGCTCTTGATCCGGCAAACAAACCACCGCTGGTAGCGGTG
GTTTTTTTGTTTGCAAGCAGCAGATTACGCGCAGAAAAAAAGGATCTCAAGAAGATCCTTTGATCTTTTC
TACGGGGTCTGACGCTCAGTGGAACGAAAACTCACGTTAAGGGATTTTGGTCATGAGATTATCAAAAAGG
ATCTTCACCTAGATCCTTTTAAATTAAAAATGAAGTTTTAAATCAATCTAAAGTATATATGAGTAAACTT
GGTCTGACAGTTACCAATGCTTAATCAGTGAGGCACCTATCTCAGCGATCTGTCTATTTCGTTCATCCAT
AGTTGCCTGACTCCCCGTCGTGTAGATAACTACGATACGGGAGGGCTTACCATCTGGCCCCAGTGCTGCA
ATGATACCGCGAGACCCACGCTCACCGGCTCCAGATTTATCAGCAATAAACCAGCCAGCCGGAAGGGCCG
AGCGCAGAAGTGGTCCTGCAACTTTATCCGCCTCCATCCAGTCTATTAATTGTTGCCGGGAAGCTAGAGT
AAGTAGTTCGCCAGTTAATAGTTTGCGCAACGTTGTTGCCATTGCTACAGGCATCGTGGTGTCACGCTCG
TCGTTTGGTATGGCTTCATTCAGCTCCGGTTCCCAACGATCAAGGCGAGTTACATGATCCCCCATGTTGT
GCAAAAAAGCGGTTAGCTCCTTCGGTCCTCCGATCGTTGTCAGAAGTAAGTTGGCCGCAGTGTTATCACT
CATGGTTATGGCAGCACTGCATAATTCTCTTACTGTCATGCCATCCGTAAGATGCTTTTCTGTGACTGGT
GAGTACTCAACCAAGTCATTCTGAGAATAGTGTATGCGGCGACCGAGTTGCTCTTGCCCGGCGTCAATAC
GGGATAATACCGCGCCACATAGCAGAACTTTAAAAGTGCTCATCATTGGAAAACGTTCTTCGGGGCGAAA
ACTCTCAAGGATCTTACCGCTGTTGAGATCCAGTTCGATGTAACCCACTCGTGCACCCAACTGATCTTCA
GCATCTTTTACTTTCACCAGCGTTTCTGGGTGAGCAAAAACAGGAAGGCAAAATGCCGCAAAAAAGGGAA
TAAGGGCGACACGGAAATGTTGAATACTCATACTCTTCCTTTTTCAATATTATTGAAGCATTTATCAGGG
TTATTGTCTCATGAGCGGATACATATTTGAATGTATTTAGAAAAATAAACAAATAGGGGTTCCGCGCACA
TTTCCCCGAAAAGTGCCACCTGAC
Features (pLannotate 1.2.2; 33 found; start..end, strand, type, name):
     31..83      -  misc_feature   bom (fragment): basis of mobility region from pBR322
    238..617     +  enhancer       CMV enhancer: human cytomegalovirus immediate early enhancer
    618..817     +  promoter       CMV promoter: human cytomegalovirus (CMV) immediate early promoter
    835..1015    +  LTR            5' LTR (truncated): truncated 5' long terminal repeat (LTR) from HIV-1
   1062..1187    +  misc_feature   HIV-1 Ψ: packaging signal of human immunodeficiency virus type 1
   1171..1534    +  CDS            HIV-1 gag (fragment): gag protein from human immunodeficiency virus 1; gag
   1680..1913    +  misc_feature   RRE: The Rev response element (RRE) of HIV-1 allows for Rev-dependent mRNA export from the nucleus to the cytoplasm.
   2290..2390    +  CDS            Rev (fragment): human immunodeficiency virus 1 (HIV-1) Rev protein; rev; enhances nuclear export of unspliced and incompletely spliced viral mRNAs
   2440..2557    +  misc_feature   cPPT/CTS: central polypurine tract and central termination sequence of HIV-1
   2608..2848    +  promoter       U6 promoter: RNA polymerase III promoter for human U6 snRNA
   2878..2953    +  misc_RNA       gRNA scaffold: guide RNA scaffold for the Streptococcus pyogenes CRISPR/Cas9 system
   2971..2989    +  CDS            small t antigen (fragment): SV40 (simian virus 40) small t antigen
   3015..3226    +  promoter       EF-1α core promoter: core promoter for human elongation factor EF-1α
   3251..7354    +  CDS            Cas9: Cas9 (Csn1) endonuclease from the Streptococcus pyogenes Type II CRISPR/Cas system generates RNA-guided double strand breaks in DNA
   7492..8089    +  CDS            PuroR (fragment): puromycin N-acetyltransferase; pac from Streptomyces; confers resistance to puromycin
   8105..8693    +  misc_feature   WPRE: woodchuck hepatitis virus posttranscriptional regulatory element
   8744..8763    +  misc_feature   cPPT/CTS (fragment): central polypurine tract and central termination sequence of HIV-1
   8765..8998    +  LTR            3' LTR (ΔU3): self-inactivating 3' long terminal repeat (LTR) from HIV-1
   9030..9254    +  polyA_signal   bGH poly(A) signal: bovine growth hormone polyadenylation signal
   9258..9279    +  promoter       SV40 promoter (fragment): SV40 enhancer and early promoter
   9300..9728    +  rep_origin     f1 ori (sequence partly withheld): f1 bacteriophage origin of replication; arrow indicates direction of (+) strand synthesis
   9742..10071   +  promoter       SV40 promoter: SV40 enhancer and early promoter
  10119..10166   +  promoter       EM7 promoter: synthetic bacterial promoter&nbsp
  10185..10559   +  CDS            BleoR: antibiotic-binding protein; Sh ble from Streptoalloteichus hindustanus; confers resistance to bleomycin, phleomycin, and Zeocin™
  10569..10694   +  CDS            ble (fragment): BLE_KLEPN - Experimental evidence at protein level: Swiss-Prot protein existence level 1. Binding protein with a strong affinity to the bleomycin family of antibiotics. Binds to CL990; an antimitotic-antibiotic compound. From Klebsiella pneumoniae.
  10689..10810   +  polyA_signal   SV40 poly(A) signal: SV40 polyadenylation signal
  10881..10903   -  protein_bind   lac operator (fragment): The lac repressor binds to the lac operator to inhibit transcription in E. coli. This inhibition can be relieved by adding lactose or isopropyl-β-D-thiogalactopyranoside (IPTG). lac repressor encoded by lacI
  10907..10937   -  promoter       lac promoter: promoter for the E. coli lac operon
  10952..10973   -  protein_bind   CAP binding site: CAP binding activates transcription in the presence of cAMP. E. coli catabolite activator protein
  10986..11078   -  CDS            lacI (fragment): lac repressor; lacI; The lac repressor binds to the lac operator to inhibit transcription in E. coli. This inhibition can be relieved by adding lactose or isopropyl-β-D-thiogalactopyranoside (IPTG).
  11261..11849   -  rep_origin     ori: high-copy-number ColE1/pMB1/pBR322/pUC origin of replication
  12020..12880   -  CDS            AmpR: β-lactamase; bla; confers resistance to ampicillin, carbenicillin, and related antibiotics
  12881..12985   -  promoter       AmpR promoter: bla
