[The description below was written by a language model from this plasmid's Addgene catalogue record and pLannotate feature annotations shown in this document.]
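Description:
pLentiCRISPRv2_mSTING_scrambled_gRNA_1 is a lentiviral CRISPR plasmid of about 13 kb, built on the all-in-one pLentiCRISPRv2 backbone. It serves as a scrambled guide control for STING knock-out experiments in mouse cells. In bacteria it replicates from a high-copy ColE1/pUC-type origin and is selected with ampicillin through the bla gene. An f1 origin is also present. The backbone outside the viral region carries an SV40/EM7-driven bleomycin/Zeocin resistance cassette with an SV40 polyadenylation signal, along with lac promoter/operator remnants.

The transfer cassette has a third-generation, self-inactivating design. A CMV enhancer/promoter fused to a truncated HIV-1 5' LTR drives genomic RNA production in packaging cells. It is followed by the Ψ packaging signal with a partial gag fragment, the RRE for Rev-dependent nuclear export, and the cPPT/CTS. The 3' LTR is ΔU3, so the integrated provirus lacks LTR promoter activity, and a bGH poly(A) signal lies downstream of it.

Within this frame, a human U6 Pol III promoter transcribes the 20-nt scrambled spacer joined to the Streptococcus pyogenes gRNA scaffold. An EF-1α core promoter drives S. pyogenes Cas9, followed by a puromycin N-acetyltransferase coding sequence. The element linking Cas9 to PuroR is not annotated in the feature table. A WPRE downstream enhances transcript expression.

Transduced cells can therefore be selected with puromycin while expressing Cas9 and the control guide. This provides a matched negative control alongside STING-targeting guides in the same vector. The exact cloning sites used for guide insertion are not recorded.
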