Addgene plasmid #196627: pLentiCRISPRv2_mSTING_scrambled_gRNA_1
Purpose: Scrambled control 1 for STING knock-out in murine cells.
Depositing lab: Nicolas Manel. Depositing organization: Institut Curie. Publication: Selective STING stimulation in dendritic cells primes antitumor T cell responses. Jneid B, Bochnakian A, Hoffmann C, Delisle F, Djacoto E, Sirven P, Denizeau J, Sedlik C, Gerber-Ferder Y, Fiore F, Akyol R, Brousse C, Kramer R, Walters I, Carlioz S, Salmon H, Malissen B, Dalod M, Piaggio E, Manel N. Sci Immunol. 2023 Jan 13;8(79):eabn6612. doi: 10.1126/sciimmunol.abn6612. Epub 2023 Jan 13. PubMed 36638189.
Backbone
  Vector backbone: pLentiCRISPRv2
  Vector type: Lentiviral, CRISPR
Growth in bacteria
  Bacterial resistance: Ampicillin, 100 μg/mL
  Growth temperature: 30°C
  Growth strain: NEB Stable
  Copy number: High Copy
Gene/Insert
  Gene/Insert name: mSTING scrambled gRNA 1
  gRNA/shRNA sequence: CTTTGCGGAGATTGGAGGGA
  Species: M. musculus (mouse)
  Mutation: WT
  Cloning method: Restriction Enzyme; 5′ cloning site Unknown (unknown if destroyed)
Terms and licenses: Academic/Nonprofit Terms; Industry Terms: Not Available to Industry
How to cite: pLentiCRISPRv2_mSTING_scrambled_gRNA_1 was a gift from Nicolas Manel (Addgene plasmid # 196627 ; http://n2t.net/addgene:196627 ; RRID:Addgene_196627)
